Addgene plasmid #48247: pC1-REX-YFP
Purpose: Genetically encoded fluorescent indicator for measuring NAD/NADH ratio.
Depositing lab: Vsevolod Belousov. Depositing organization: Shemyakin-Ovchinnikov Institute of Bioorganic Chemistry. Publication: Genetically encoded fluorescent indicator for imaging NAD/NADH ratio changes in different cellular compartments. Bilan DS, Matlashov ME, Gorokhovatsky AY, Schultz C, Enikolopov G, Belousov VV. Biochim Biophys Acta. 2013 Nov 25. pii: S0304-4165(13)00519-9. doi: 10.1016/j.bbagen.2013.11.018. PubMed 24286672.
Backbone
  Vector backbone: pC1
  Backbone size w/o insert (bp): 3982
  Total vector size (bp): 5370
  Vector type: Mammalian Expression
Growth in bacteria
  Bacterial resistance: Kanamycin, 50 μg/mL
  Growth temperature: 37°C
  Growth strain: XL1 Blue
  Copy number: High Copy
Gene/Insert
  Gene/Insert name: REX-YFP
  Species: Synthetic
  Insert size (bp): 1389
  Promoter: CMV
  Cloning method: Restriction Enzyme; 5′ cloning site NheI (not destroyed); 3′ cloning site HindIII (not destroyed)
  Sequencing primers: 5′ cggtgggaggtctatataag; 3′ tgggaggttttttaaagcaag
Terms and licenses: Academic/Nonprofit Terms; Industry Terms: Not Available to Industry
How to cite: pC1-REX-YFP was a gift from Vsevolod Belousov (Addgene plasmid # 48247 ; http://n2t.net/addgene:48247 ; RRID:Addgene_48247)
