[The description below was written by a language model from this plasmid's Addgene catalogue record and pLannotate feature annotations shown in this document.]
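Description:
pC1-REX-YFP is a 5.4 kb mammalian expression plasmid built on a pC1 backbone and encodes a genetically encoded fluorescent indicator for measuring the NAD/NADH ratio in living cells. It is propagated in E. coli from a high-copy ColE1/pUC-type origin under kanamycin selection. The resistance gene is the Tn5 aminoglycoside phosphotransferase (NeoR/KanR), which sits downstream of tandem bacterial (AmpR-type) and SV40 early promoters and is terminated by the HSV TK polyadenylation signal. The same cassette can therefore confer G418 resistance in mammalian cells. An f1 origin is also present. The short ble, bGH poly(A) and large T antigen fragments in the automated annotation appear to be backbone remnants or partial matches rather than functional elements.

The payload is a synthetic REX-YFP insert of about 1.4 kb, cloned between NheI and HindIII. It is driven by the human CMV immediate-early enhancer and promoter and followed by a residual multiple cloning site and the SV40 polyadenylation signal. The feature table shows a single open reading frame arrangement in which an Aequorea-derived fluorescent protein is inserted between two segments of Rex, a bacterial transcriptional regulator that senses the NADH/NAD+ redox state. The annotation tool labels the fluorescent protein as a circularly permuted EGFP-type protein, while the name implies a YFP variant. The two Rex segments are matched only by homology to proteins from different bacteria, and the record does not state the actual source species. In sensors of this design, nucleotide binding to the sensing domain is expected to alter the fluorescence of the embedded fluorophore. According to the associated publication title, the indicator is used to image NAD/NADH ratio changes in different cellular compartments, although no targeting signal is annotated in this construct.
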