Features (pLannotate 1.2.2; 16 found; start..end, strand, type, name):
    112..906     +  CDS            NeoR/KanR: aminoglycoside phosphotransferase from Tn5; aph(3')-II (or nptII); confers resistance to neomycin, kanamycin, and G418 (Geneticin®)
    927..1079    +  CDS            ble (fragment): BLE_KLEPN - Experimental evidence at protein level: Swiss-Prot protein existence level 1. Binding protein with a strong affinity to the bleomycin family of antibiotics. Binds to CL990; an antimitotic-antibiotic compound. From Klebsiella pneumoniae.
   1138..1185    +  polyA_signal   HSV TK poly(A) signal: herpes simplex virus thymidine kinase polyadenylation signal (Cole and Stacy, 1985)
   1276..1292    -  polyA_signal   bGH poly(A) signal (fragment): bovine growth hormone polyadenylation signal
   1514..2102    +  rep_origin     ori: high-copy-number ColE1/pMB1/pBR322/pUC origin of replication
   2277..2580    +  enhancer       CMV enhancer: human cytomegalovirus immediate early enhancer
   2581..2784    +  promoter       CMV promoter: human cytomegalovirus (CMV) immediate early promoter
   2825..3010    +  CDS            rex (fragment): REX_STRA3 - Experimental evidence at protein level: Swiss-Prot protein existence level 1. Modulates transcription in response to changes in cellular NADH/NAD(+) redox state. From Streptococcus agalactiae serotype III (strain NEM316).
   3074..3802    +  CDS            cEGFP: cEGFP is a basic (constitutively fluorescent) green fluorescent protein published in 2008, derived from Aequorea victoria.
   3812..4183    +  CDS            rex (fragment): REX_DEIRA - Protein inferred from homology: Swiss-Prot protein existence level 3. Modulates transcription in response to changes in cellular NADH/NAD(+) redox state. From Deinococcus radiodurans (strain ATCC 13939 / DSM 20539 / JCM 16871 / LMG 4051 / NBRC 15346 / NCIMB 9279 / R1 / VKM B-1422).
   4207..4250    +  misc_feature   MCS (fragment): multiple cloning site
   4267..4351    +  CDS            large T antigen (fragment): large T antigen from SV40 (simian virus 40)
   4374..4495    +  polyA_signal   SV40 poly(A) signal: SV40 polyadenylation signal
   4529..4957    -  rep_origin     f1 ori (sequence partly withheld): f1 bacteriophage origin of replication; arrow indicates direction of (+) strand synthesis
   4984..5088    +  promoter       AmpR promoter: bla
   5090..77      +  promoter       SV40 promoter (across the origin): SV40 enhancer and early promoter
>Addgene plasmid #48247 | pC1-REX-YFP | addgene full sequence | sequence record 404031 | Addgene NGS Result
AGGCCGAGGCCGCCTCGGCCTCTGAGCTATTCCAGAAGTAGTGAGGAGGCTTTTTTGGAGGCCTAGGCTT
TTGCAAAGATCGATCAAGAGACAGGATGAGGATCGTTTCGCATGATTGAACAAGATGGATTGCACGCAGG
TTCTCCGGCCGCTTGGGTGGAGAGGCTATTCGGCTATGACTGGGCACAACAGACAATCGGCTGCTCTGAT
GCCGCCGTGTTCCGGCTGTCAGCGCAGGGGCGCCCGGTTCTTTTTGTCAAGACCGACCTGTCCGGTGCCC
TGAATGAACTGCAAGACGAGGCAGCGCGGCTATCGTGGCTGGCCACGACGGGCGTTCCTTGCGCAGCTGT
GCTCGACGTTGTCACTGAAGCGGGAAGGGACTGGCTGCTATTGGGCGAAGTGCCGGGGCAGGATCTCCTG
TCATCTCACCTTGCTCCTGCCGAGAAAGTATCCATCATGGCTGATGCAATGCGGCGGCTGCATACGCTTG
ATCCGGCTACCTGCCCATTCGACCACCAAGCGAAACATCGCATCGAGCGAGCACGTACTCGGATGGAAGC
CGGTCTTGTCGATCAGGATGATCTGGACGAAGAGCATCAGGGGCTCGCGCCAGCCGAACTGTTCGCCAGG
CTCAAGGCGAGCATGCCCGACGGCGAGGATCTCGTCGTGACCCATGGCGATGCCTGCTTGCCGAATATCA
TGGTGGAAAATGGCCGCTTTTCTGGATTCATCGACTGTGGCCGGCTGGGTGTGGCGGACCGCTATCAGGA
CATAGCGTTGGCTACCCGTGATATTGCTGAAGAGCTTGGCGGCGAATGGGCTGACCGCTTCCTCGTGCTT
TACGGTATCGCCGCTCCCGATTCGCAGCGCATCGCCTTCTATCGCCTTCTTGACGAGTTCTTCTGAGCGG
GACTCTGGGGTTCGAAATGACCGACCAAGCGACGCCCAACCTGCCATCACGAGATTTCGATTCCACCGCC
GCCTTCTATGAAAGGTTGGGCTTCGGAATCGTTTTCCGGGACGCCGGCTGGATGATCCTCCAGCGCGGGG
ATCTCATGCTGGAGTTCTTCGCCCACCCTAGGGGGAGGCTAACTGAAACACGGAAGGAGACAATACCGGA
AGGAACCCGCGCTATGACGGCAATAAAAAGACAGAATAAAACGCACGGTGTTGGGTCGTTTGTTCATAAA
CGCGGGGTTCGGTCCCAGGGCTGGCACTCTGTCGATACCCCACCGAGACCCCATTGGGGCCAATACGCCC
GCGTTTCTTCCTTTTCCCCACCCCACCCCCCAAGTTCGGGTGAAGGCCCAGGGCTCGCAGCCAACGTCGG
GGCGGCAGGCCCTGCCATAGCCTCAGGTTACTCATATATACTTTAGATTGATTTAAAACTTCATTTTTAA
TTTAAAAGGATCTAGGTGAAGATCCTTTTTGATAATCTCATGACCAAAATCCCTTAACGTGAGTTTTCGT
TCCACTGAGCGTCAGACCCCGTAGAAAAGATCAAAGGATCTTCTTGAGATCCTTTTTTTCTGCGCGTAAT
CTGCTGCTTGCAAACAAAAAAACCACCGCTACCAGCGGTGGTTTGTTTGCCGGATCAAGAGCTACCAACT
CTTTTTCCGAAGGTAACTGGCTTCAGCAGAGCGCAGATACCAAATACTGTTCTTCTAGTGTAGCCGTAGT
TAGGCCACCACTTCAAGAACTCTGTAGCACCGCCTACATACCTCGCTCTGCTAATCCTGTTACCAGTGGC
TGCTGCCAGTGGCGATAAGTCGTGTCTTACCGGGTTGGACTCAAGACGATAGTTACCGGATAAGGCGCAG
CGGTCGGGCTGAACGGGGGGTTCGTGCACACAGCCCAGCTTGGAGCGAACGACCTACACCGAACTGAGAT
ACCTACAGCGTGAGCTATGAGAAAGCGCCACGCTTCCCGAAGGGAGAAAGGCGGACAGGTATCCGGTAAG
CGGCAGGGTCGGAACAGGAGAGCGCACGAGGGAGCTTCCAGGGGGAAACGCCTGGTATCTTTATAGTCCT
GTCGGGTTTCGCCACCTCTGACTTGAGCGTCGATTTTTGTGATGCTCGTCAGGGGGGCGGAGCCTATGGA
AAAACGCCAGCAACGCGGCCTTTTTACGGTTCCTGGCCTTTTGCTGGCCTTTTGCTCACATGTTCTTTCC
TGCGTTATCCCCTGATTCTGTGGATAACCGTATTACCGCCATGCATTAGTTATTAATAGTAATCAATTAC
GGGGTCATTAGTTCATAGCCCATATATGGAGTTCCGCGTTACATAACTTACGGTAAATGGCCCGCCTGGC
TGACCGCCCAACGACCCCCGCCCATTGACGTCAATAATGACGTATGTTCCCATAGTAACGCCAATAGGGA
CTTTCCATTGACGTCAATGGGTGGAGTATTTACGGTAAACTGCCCACTTGGCAGTACATCAAGTGTATCA
TATGCCAAGTACGCCCCCTATTGACGTCAATGACGGTAAATGGCCCGCCTGGCATTATGCCCAGTACATG
ACCTTATGGGACTTTCCTACTTGGCAGTACATCTACGTATTAGTCATCGCTATTACCATGGTGATGCGGT
TTTGGCAGTACATCAATGGGCGTGGATAGCGGTTTGACTCACGGGGATTTCCAAGTCTCCACCCCATTGA
CGTCAATGGGAGTTTGTTTTGGCACCAAAATCAACGGGACTTTCCAAAATGTCGTAACAACTCCGCCCCA
TTGACGCAAATGGGCGGTAGGCGTGTACGGTGGGAGGTCTATATAAGCAGAGCTGGTTTAGTGAACCGTC
AGATCCGCTAGCGCCACCATGAAGGTCCCCGAAGCGGCCATCAGCCGCCTGATCACCTACCTCCGCATCC
TGGAGGAGCTGGAGGCCCAGGGGGTTCACCGGACGAGCTCCGAGCAGCTTGGGGAGCTCGCCCAGGTCAC
GGCCTTCCAGGTGCGGAAGGACCTTTCCTACTTCGGCTCCTACGGGACGCGCGGGGTGGGGTACACCGTC
CCCGTCCTGAAGCGGGAGCTCCGCCACATCCTGGGGCTCAACCGCTCCGCCGGCTACAACAGCGACAACG
TCTATATCATGGCCGACAAGCAGAAGAACGGCATCAAGGCCAACTTCAAGATCCGCCACAACGTCGAGGA
CGGCAGCGTGCAGCTCGCCGACCACTACCAGCAGAACACCCCCATCGGCGACGGCCCCGTGCTGCTGCCC
GACAACCACTACCTGAGCTTCCAGTCCGTCCTGAGCAAAGACCCCAACGAGAAGCGCGATCACATGGTCC
TGCTGGAGTTCGTGACCGCCGCCGGGATCACTCCCGGCATGGACGAGCTGAACAACGTGGATGGCGGTAG
CGGTGGCACCGGCAGCAAGGGCGAGGAGCTGTTCACCGGGGTGGTGCCCATCCTGGTCGAGCTGGACGGC
GACGTAAACGGCCACAAGTTCAGCGTGTCCGGCGAGGGCGAGGGCGATGCCACCTACGGCAAGCTGACCC
TGAAGCTGATCTGCACCACCGGCAAGCTGCCCGTGCCCTGGCCCACCCTCGTGACCACCCTCGGCTACGG
CCTGAAGTGCTTCGCCCGCTACCCCGACCACATGAAGCAGCACGACTTCTTCAAGTCCGCCATGCCCGAA
GGCTACGTCCAGGAGCGCACCATCTTCTTCAAGGACGACGGCAACTACAAGACCCGCGCCGAGGTGAAGT
TCGAGGGCGACACCCTGGTGAACCGCATCGAGCTGAAGGGCATCGGCTTCAAGGAGGACGGCAACATCCT
GGGGCACAAGCTGGAGTACAACGGCACCAAGTGGGGCCTGTGCATCGTGGGCATGGGCCGGCTCGGGAGC
GCCCTGGCCGACTACCCGGGGTTCGGGGAGAGCTTTGAGCTCAGGGGCTTCTTTGACGTGGACCCGGAGA
AGGTGGGCCGCCCGGTGCGGGGCGGGGTCATTGAGCACGTGGACCTCCTGCCCCAGCGGGTTCCCGGCCG
CATTGAGATCGCCCTCCTCACCGTGCCCCGGGAAGCGGCCCAGAAGGCGGCGGACCTGTTGGTGGCGGCG
GGGATCAAGGGGATCCTGAACTTCGCCCCGGTGGTCCTCGAGGTGCCCAAGGAGGTGGCGGTGGAGAACG
TGGACTTCTTGGCGGGGCTCACGCGGCTTTCTTTCGCTATCCTGAACCCCAAGTGGCGGGAAGAGATGAT
GGGGTGAAGCTTCGAATTCTGCAGTCGACGGTACCGCGGGCCCGGGATCCACCGGATCTAGATAACTGAT
CATAATCAGCCATACCACATTTGTAGAGGTTTTACTTGCTTTAAAAAACCTCCCACACCTCCCCCTGAAC
CTGAAACATAAAATGAATGCAATTGTTGTTGTTAACTTGTTTATTGCAGCTTATAATGGTTACAAATAAA
GCAATAGCATCACAAATTTCACAAATAAAGCATTTTTTTCACTGCATTCTAGTTGTGGTTTGTCCAAACT
CATCAATGTATCTTAACGCGTAAATTGTAAGCGTTAATATTTTGTTAAAATTCGCGTTAAATTTTTGTTA
AATCAGCTCATTTTTTAACCAATAGGCCGAAATCGGCAAAATCCCTTATAAATCAAAAGAATAGACCGAG
ATAGGGT
[37 nt withheld, positions 4628-4664]
AAAGAACGTGGACTCCAACGTCAAAGG
[49 nt withheld, positions 4692-4740]
T
[91 nt withheld, positions 4742-4832]
G
[124 nt withheld, positions 4834-4957]
CAGGTGGCACTTTTCGGGGAAATGTGCGCGGAACCCCTATTTGTTTATTTTTCTAAATACATTCAAATAT
GTATCCGCTCATGAGACAATAACCCTGATAAATGCTTCAATAATATTGAAAAAGGAAGAGTCCTGAGGCG
GAAAGAACCAGCTGTGGAATGTGTGTCAGTTAGGGTGTGGAAAGTCCCCAGGCTCCCCAGCAGGCAGAAG
TATGCAAAGCATGCATCTCAATTAGTCAGCAACCAGGTGTGGAAAGTCCCCAGGCTCCCCAGCAGGCAGA
AGTATGCAAAGCATGCATCTCAATTAGTCAGCAACCATAGTCCCGCCCCTAACTCCGCCCATCCCGCCCC
TAACTCCGCCCAGTTCCGCCCATTCTCCGCCCCATGGCTGACTAATTTTTTTTATTTATGCAG
