>Addgene plasmid #48247 | pC1-REX-YFP | addgene partial sequence | sequence record 72891 | CMV-F 5'-CGCAAATGGGCGGTAGGCGTG-3'
GTGAACCGTCAGATCCGCTAGCGCCACCATGAAGGTCCCCGAAGCGGCCATCAGCCGCCTGATCACCTAC
CTCCGCATCCTGGAGGAGCTGGAGGCCCAGGGGGTTCACCGGACGAGCTCCGAGCAGCTTGGGGAGCTCG
CCCAGGTCACGGCCTTCCAGGTGCGGAAGGACCTTTCCTACTTCGGCTCCTACGGGACGCGCGGGGTGGG
GTACACCGTCCCCGTCCTGAAGCGGGAGCTCCGCCACATCCTGGGGCTCAACCGCTCCGCCGGCTACAAC
AGCGACAACGTCTATATCATGGCCGACAAGCAGAAGAACGGCATCAAGGCCAACTTCAAGATCCGCCACA
ACGTCGAGGACGGCAGCGTGCAGCTCGCCGACCACTACCAGCAGAACACCCCCATCGGCGACGGCCCCGT
GCTGCTGCCCGACAACCACTACCTGAGCTTCCAGTCCGTCCTGAGCAAAGACCCCAACGAGAAGCGCGAT
CACATGGTCCTGCTGGAGTTCGTGACCGCCGCCGGGATCACTCCCGGCATGGACGAGCTGAACAACGTGG
ATGGCGGTAGCGGTGGCACCGGCAGCAAGGGCGAGGAGCTGTTCACCGGGGTGGTGCCCATCCTGGTCGA
GCTGGACGGCGACGTAAACGGCCACAAGTTCAGCGTGTCCGGCGAGGGCGAGGGCGATGCCACCTACGGC
AAGCTGACCCTGAAGCTGATCTGCACCACCGGCAAGCTGCCCGTGCCCTGGCCCACCCTCGTGACCACCC
TCGGCTACGGCCTGAAGTGCTTCGCCCGCTACCCCGACCACATGAAGCAGCACGACTTCTTCAAGTCCGC
CATGCCCGAAGGCTACGTCCAGGAGCGCACCATCTTCTTCAAGGACGACGGCAACTACAAGACCCGCGCC
GAGGTGAAGTTCGAGGGCGACACCCTGGTGAACCGCATCGAGCTGAA
