>Addgene plasmid #48247 | pC1-REX-YFP | addgene partial sequence | sequence record 73477 | SV40pA-R 5'-GAAATTTGTGATGCTATTGC-3'
TTTATGTTTCAGGTTCAGGGGGAGGTGTGGGAGGTTTTTTAAAGCAAGTAAAACCTCTACAAATGTGGTA
TGGCTGATTATGATCAGTTATCTAGATCCGGTGGATCCCGGGCCCGCGGTACCGTCGACTGCAGAATTCG
AAGCTTCACCCCATCATCTCTTCCCGCCACTTGGGGTTCAGGATAGCGAAAGAAAGCCGCGTGAGCCCCG
CCAAGAAGTCCACGTTCTCCACCGCCACCTCCTTGGGCACCTCGAGGACCACCGGGGCGAAGTTCAGGAT
CCCCTTGATCCCCGCCGCCACCAACAGGTCCGCCGCCTTCTGGGCCGCTTCCCGGGGCACGGTGAGGAGG
GCGATCTCAATGCGGCCGGGAACCCGCTGGGGCAGGAGGTCCACGTGCTCAATGACCCCGCCCCGCACCG
GGCGGCCCACCTTCTCCGGGTCCACGTCAAAGAAGCCCCTGAGCTCAAAGCTCTCCCCGAACCCCGGGTA
GTCGGCCAGGGCGCTCCCGAGCCGGCCCATGCCCACGATGCACAGGCCCCACTTGGTGCCGTTGTACTCC
AGCTTGTGCCCCAGGATGTTGCCGTCCTCCTTGAAGCCGATGCCCTTCAGCTCGATGCGGTTCACCAGGG
TGTCGCCCTCGAACTTCACCTCGGCGCGGGTCTTGTAGTTGCCGTCGTCCTTGAAGAAGATGGTGCGCTC
CTGGACGTAGCCTTCGGGCATGGCGGACTTGAAGAAGTCGTGCTGCTTCATGTGGTCGGGGTAGCGGGCG
AAGCACTTCAGGCCGTAGCCGAGGGTGGTCACGAGGGTGGGCCA
