>Addgene plasmid #48247 | pC1-REX-YFP | analyzer sequence | sequence record 69606
ATGAAGGTCCCCGAAGCGGCCATCAGCCGCCTGATCACCTACCTCCGCATCCTGGAGGAGCTGGAGGCCC
AGGGGGTTCACCGGACGAGCTCCGAGCAGCTTGGGGAGCTCGCCCAGGTCACGGCCTTCCAGGTGCGGAA
GGACCTTTCCTACTTCGGCTCCTACGGGACGCGCGGGGTGGGGTACACCGTCCCCGTCCTGAAGCGGGAG
CTCCGCCACATCCTGGGGCTCAACCGCTCCGCCGGCTACAACAGCGACAACGTCTATATCATGGCCGACA
AGCAGAAGAACGGCATCAAGGCCAACTTCAAGATCCGCCACAACGTCGAGGACGGCAGCGTGCAGCTCGC
CGACCACTACCAGCAGAACACCCCCATCGGCGACGGCCCCGTGCTGCTGCCCGACAACCACTACCTGAGC
TTCCAGTCCGTCCTGAGCAAAGACCCCAACGAGAAGCGCGATCACATGGTCCTGCTGGAGTTCGTGACCG
CCGCCGGGATCACTCCCGGCATGGACGAGCTGAACAACGTGGATGGCGGTAGCGGTGGCACCGGCAGCAA
GGGCGAGGAGCTGTTCACCGGGGTGGTGCCCATCCTGGTCGAGCTGGACGGCGACGTAAACGGCCACAAG
TTCAGCGTGTCCGGCGAGGGCGAGGGCGATGCCACCTACGGCAAGCTGACCCTGAAGCTGATCTGCACCA
CCGGCAAGCTGCCCGTGCCCTGGCCCACCCTCGTGACCACCCTCGGCTACGGCCTGAAGTGCTTCGCCCG
CTACCCCGACCACATGAAGCAGCACGACTTCTTCAAGTCCGCCATGCCCGAAGGCTACGTCCAGGAGCGC
ACCATCTTCTTCAAGGACGACGGCAACTACAAGACCCGCGCCGAGGTGAAGTTCGAGGGCGACACCCTGG
TGAACCGCATCGAGCTGAAGGGCATCGGCTTCAAGGAGGACGGCAACATCCTGGGGCACAAGCTGGAGTA
CAACGGCACCAAGTGGGGCCTGTGCATCGTGGGCATGGGCCGGCTCGGGAGCGCCCTGGCCGACTACCCG
GGGTTCGGGGAGAGCTTTGAGCTCAGGGGCTTCTTTGACGTGGACCCGGAGAAGGTGGGCCGCCCGGTGC
GGGGCGGGGTCATTGAGCACGTGGACCTCCTGCCCCAGCGGGTTCCCGGCCGCATTGAGATCGCCCTCCT
CACCGTGCCCCGGGAAGCGGCCCAGAAGGCGGCGGACCTGTTGGTGGCGGCGGGGATCAAGGGGATCCTG
AACTTCGCCCCGGTGGTCCTCGAGGTGCCCAAGGAGGTGGCGGTGGAGAACGTGGACTTCTTGGCGGGGC
TCACGCGGCTTTCTTTCGCTATCCTGAACCCCAAGTGGCGGGAAGAGATGATGGGGTGA
